>Addgene plasmid #103470 | LSB-hsa-miR-3605-3p | depositor full sequence | sequence record 195989 | Full Sequence
AATTGAGGGGATAACGCAGGAAAGAACATGTGAGCAAAAGGCCAGCAAAAGGCCAGGAACCGTAAAAAGG
CCGCGTTGCTGGCGTTTTTCCATAGGCTCCGCCCCCCTGACGAGCATCACAAAAATCGACGCTCAAGTCA
GAGGTGGCGAAACCCGACAGGACTATAAAGATACCAGGCGTTTCCCCCTGGAAGCTCCCTCGTGCGCTCT
CCTGTTCCGACCCTGCCGCTTACCGGATACCTGTCCGCCTTTCTCCCTTCGGGAAGCGTGGCGCTTTCTC
ATAGCTCACGCTGTAGGTATCTCAGTTCGGTGTAGGTCGTTCGCTCCAAGCTGGGCTGTGTGCACGAACC
CCCCGTTCAGCCCGACCGCTGCGCCTTATCCGGTAACTATCGTCTTGAGTCCAACCCGGTAAGACACGAC
TTATCGCCACTGGCAGCAGCCACTGGTAACAGGATTAGCAGAGCGAGGTATGTAGGCGGTGCTACAGAGT
TCTTGAAGTGGTGGCCTAACTACGGCTACACTAGAAGAACAGTATTTGGTATCTGCGCTCTGCTGAAGCC
AGTTACCTTCGGAAAAAGAGTTGGTAGCTCTTGATCCGGCAAACAAACCACCGCTGGTAGCGGTGGTTTT
TTTGTTTGCAAGCAGCAGATTACGCGCAGAAAAAAAGGATCTCAAGAAGATCCTTTGATCTTTTCTACGG
GGTCTGACGCTCAGTGGAACGAAAACTCACGTTAAGGGATTTTGGTCATGAGATTATCAAAAAGGATCTT
CACCTAGATCCTTTTAAATTAAAAATGAAGTTTTAAATCAATCTAAAGTATATATGAGTAAACTTGGTCT
GACAGTTACCAATGCTTAATCAGTGAGGCACCTATCTCAGCGATCTGTCTATTTCGTTCATCCATAGTTG
CCTGACTCCCCGTCGTGTAGATAACTACGATACGGGAGGGCTTACCATCTGGCCCCAGTGCTGCAATGAT
ACCGCGAGAACCACGCTCACCGGCTCCAGATTTATCAGCAATAAACCAGCCAGCCGGAAGGGCCGAGCGC
AGAAGTGGTCCTGCAACTTTATCCGCCTCCATCCAGTCTATTAATTGTTGCCGGGAAGCTAGAGTAAGTA
GTTCGCCAGTTAATAGTTTGCGCAACGTTGTTGCCATTGCTACAGGCATCGTGGTGTCACGCTCGTCGTT
TGGTATGGCTTCATTCAGCTCCGGTTCCCAACGATCAAGGCGAGTTACATGATCCCCCATGTTGTGCAAA
AAAGCGGTTAGCTCCTTCGGTCCTCCGATCGTTGTCAGAAGTAAGTTGGCCGCAGTGTTATCACTCATGG
TTATGGCAGCACTGCATAATTCTCTTACTGTCATGCCATCCGTAAGATGCTTTTCTGTGACTGGTGAGTA
CTCAACCAAGTCATTCTGAGAATAGTGTATGCGGCGACCGAGTTGCTCTTGCCCGGCGTCAATACGGGAT
AATACCGCGCCACATAGCAGAACTTTAAAAGTGCTCATCATTGGAAAACGTTCTTCGGGGCGAAAACTCT
CAAGGATCTTACCGCTGTTGAGATCCAGTTCGATGTAACCCACTCGTGCACCCAACTGATCTTCAGCATC
TTTTACTTTCACCAGCGTTTCTGGGTGAGCAAAAACAGGAAGGCAAAATGCCGCAAAAAAGGGAATAAGG
GCGACACGGAAATGTTGAATACTCATACTCTTCCTTTTTCAATATTATTGAAGCATTTATCAGGGTTATT
GTCTCATGAGCGGATACATATTTGAATGTAGCTCCGAATTTCTCGAGGGCTTGTCGACGACGGCGGTCTC
CGTCGTCAGGATCATGAATTCGACCCGCCTGCCACCATGACCGAGTACAAGCCCACGGTGCGCCTCGCCA
CCCGCGACGACGTCCCCCGGGCCGTACGCACCCTCGCCGCCGCGTTCGCCGACTACCCCGCCACGCGCCA
CACCGTCGACCCGGACCGCCACATCGAGCGGGTCACCGAGCTGCAAGAACTCTTCCTCACGCGCGTCGGG
CTCGACATCGGCAAGGTGTGGGTCGCGGACGACGGCGCCGCGGTGGCGGTCTGGACCACGCCGGAGAGCG
TCGAAGCGGGGGCGGTGTTCGCCGAGATCGGCCCGCGCATGGCCGAGTTGAGCGGTTCCCGGCTGGCCGC
GCAGCAACAGATGGAAGGCCTCCTGGCGCCGCACCGGCCCAAGGAGCCCGCGTGGTTCCTGGCCACCGTC
GGCGTCTCGCCCGACCACCAGGGCAAGGGTCTGGGCAGCGCCGTCGTGCTCCCCGGAGTGGAGGCGGCCG
AGCGCGCCGGGGTGCCCGCCTTCCTGGAGACATCCGCGCCCCGCAACCTCCCCTTCTACGAGCGGCTCGG
CTTCACCGTCACCGCCGACGTCGAGGTGCCCGAAGGACCGCGCACCTGGTGCATGACCCGCAAGCCCGGT
GCCTGATACGCGTGAATTCACTCCTCAGGTGCAGGCTGCCTATCAGAAGGTGGTGGCTGGTGTGGCCAAT
GCCCTGGCTCACAAATACCACTGAGATCTTTTTCCCTCTGCCAAAAATTATGGGGACATCATGAAGCCCC
TTGAGCATCTGACTTCTGGCTAATAAAGGAAATTTATTTTCATTGCAATAGTGTGTTGGAATTTTTTGTG
TCTCTCACTCGGAAGGACATATGGGAGGGCAAATCATTTAAAACATCAGAATGAGTATTTGGTTTAGAGT
TTGGCAACATATGCCCATATGCTGGCTGCCATGAACAAAGGTTGGCTATAAAGAGGTCATCAGTATATGA
AACAGCCCCCTGCTGTCCATTCCTTATTCCATAGAAAAGCCTTGACTTGAGGTTAGATTTTTTTTATATT
TTGTTTTGTGTTATTTTTTTCTTTAACATCCCTAAAATTTTCCTTACATGTTTTACTAGCCAGATTTTTC
CTCCTCTCCTGACTACTCCCAGTCATAGCTGTCCCTCTTCTCTTATGGAGATCCCTCGACCTGCAGCCCA
AGCTTGAATTCTCTAGAATTACCCTGTTATCCCTATGCTTGGTTTACCGAGCTCTTATTGGTTTTCAAAC
TTCATTGACTGTGCCCAACGCGCCTGGGAGCTCACGGGGACAGCCCCCCCCCAAAGCCCCCAGGGATGTA
ATTACGTCCCTCCCCCGCTAGGGGGCAGCAGCGAGCCGCCCGGGGCTCCGCTCCGGTCCGGCGCTCCCCC
CGCATCCCCGAGCCGGCAGCGTGCGGGGACAGCCCGGGCACGGGGAAGGTGGCACGGGATCGCTTTCCTC
TGAACGCTTCTCGCTGCTCTTTGAGCCTGCAGACACCTGGGGGGATACGGGGAAAAAGCTAGGCTGAAAG
ACCGGTTCTTAGAATGACACGCGCCTGGGAGCTCACGGGGACAGCCCCCCCCCAAAGCCCCCAGGGATGT
AATTACGTCCCTCCCCCGCTAGGGGGCAGCAGCGAGCCGCCCGGGGCTCCGCTCCGGTCCGGCGCTCCCC
CCGCATCCCCGAGCCGGCAGCGTGCGGGGACAGCCCGGGCACGGGGAAGGTGGCACGGGATCGCTTTCCT
CTGAACGCTTCTCGCTGCTCTTTGAGCCTGCAGACACCTGGGGGGATACGGGGAAAAAGCTAACTTCTGA
GACGACAACTTTGTATAGAAAAGTTGGCTCCGAATTCGCCCTTGACAGCAGAGATCCAGTTTGGTTAATT
AATTGGCTCCGGTGCCCGTCAGTGGGCAGAGCGCACATCGCCCACAGTCCCCGAGAAGTTGTGGGGAGGG
GTCGGCAATTGAACCGGTGCCTAGAGAAGGTGGCGCGGGGTAAACTGGGAAAGTGATGTCGTGTACTGGC
TCCGCCTTTTTCCCGAGGGTGGGGGAGAACCGTATATAAGTGCAGTAGTCGCCGTGAACGTTCTTTTTCG
CAACGGGTTTGCCGCCAGAACACAGGTAAGTGCCGTGTGTGGTTCCCGCGGGCCTGGCCTCTTTACGGGT
TATGGCCCTTGCGTGCCTTGAATTACTTCCACCTGGCTGCAGTACGTGATTCTTGATCCCGAGCTTCGGG
TTGGAAGTGGGTGGGAGAGTTCGAGGCCTTGCGCTTAAGGAGCCCCTTCGCCTCGTGCTTGAGTTGAGGC
CTGGCCTGGGCGCTGGGGCCGCCGCGTGCGAATCTGGTGGCACCTTCGCGCCTGTCTCGCTGCTTTCGAT
AAGTCTCTAGCCATTTAAAATTTTTGATGACCTGCTGCGACGCTTTTTTTCTGGCAAGATAGTCTTGTAA
ATGCGGGCCAAGATCTGCACACTGGTATTTCGGTTTTTGGGGCCGCGGGCGGCGACGGGGCCCGTGCGTC
CCAGCGCACATGTTCGGCGAGGCGGGGCCTGCGAGCGCGGCCACCGAGAATCGGACGGGGGTAGTCTCAA
GCTGGCCGGCCTGCTCTGGTGCCTGGCCTCGCGCCGCCGTGTATCGCCCCGCCCTGGGCGGCAAGGCTGG
CCCGGTCGGCACCAGTTGCGTGAGCGGAAAGATGGCCGCTTCCCGGCCCTGCTGCAGGGAGCTCAAAATG
GAGGACGCGGCGCTCGGGAGAGCGGGCGGGTGAGTCACCCACACAAAGGAAAAGGGCCTTTCCGTCCTCA
GCCGTCGCTTCATGTGACTCCACGGAGTACCGGGCGCCGTCCAGGCACCTCGATTAGTTCTCGAGCTTTT
GGAGTACGTCGTCTTTAGGTTGGGGGGAGGGGTTTTATGCGATGGAGTTTCCCCACACTGAGTGGGTGGA
GACTGAAGTTAGGCCAGCTTGGCACTTGATGTAATTCTCCTTGGAATTTGCCCTTTTTGAGTTTGGATCT
TGGTTCATTCTCAAGCCTCAGACAGTGGTTCAAAGTTTTTTTCTTCCATTTCAGGTGTCGTGAGAAGGGC
GAATTCGACCCAAGTTTGTACAAAAAAGCAGGCTGGATCCAGGTGCCACCATGGTGAGCGAGCTGATTAA
GGAGAACATGCACATGAAGCTGTACATGGAGGGCACCGTGAACAACCACCACTTCAAGTGCACATCCGAG
GGCGAAGGCAAGCCCTACGAGGGCACCCAGACCATGAGAATCAAGGCGGTCGAGGGCGGCCCTCTCCCCT
TCGCCTTCGACATCCTGGCTACCAGCTTCATGTACGGCAGCAAAACCTTCATCAACCACACCCAGGGCAT
CCCCGACTTCTTTAAGCAGTCCTTCCCCGAGGGCTTCACATGGGAGAGAGTCACCACATACGAAGATGGG
GGCGTGCTGACCGCTACCCAGGACACCAGCCTCCAGGACGGCTGCCTCATCTACAACGTCAAGATCAGAG
GGGTGAACTTCCCATCCAACGGCCCTGTGATGCAGAAGAAAACACTCGGCTGGGAGGCCTCCACCGAGAC
ACTGTACCCCGCTGACGGCGGCCTGGAAGGCAGAGCCGACATGGCCCTGAAGCTCGTGGGCGGGGGCCAC
CTGATCTGCAACCTTAAGACCACATACAGATCCAAGAAACCCGCTAAGAACCTCAAGATGCCCGGCGTCT
ACTATGTGGACAGGAGACTGGAAAGAATCAAGGAGGCCGACAAAGAGACATACGTCGAGCAGCACGAGGT
GGCTGTGGCCAGATACTGCGACCTCCCTAGCAAACTGGGGCACAAACTTAATTGAGAATTCTACCACCCA
GCTTTCTTGTACAAAGTGGTACGTCTCAAGACCAGAGGTCTCTGCTTCTGTACAGCTAGAGGACAGGTAA
CACGGAGGCTAGAGGACAGGTAACACGGAGGCTAGAGGACAGGTAACACGGAGGCTAGAGGACAGGTAAC
ACGGAGGCAACCAGAAGAGACCTGTGCTTCACTCCTCAGGTGCAGGCTGCCTATCAGAAGGTGGTGGCTG
GTGTGGCCAATGCCCTGGCTCACAAATACCACTGAGATCTTTTTCCCTCTGCCAAAAATTATGGGGACAT
CATGAAGCCCCTTGAGCATCTGACTTCTGGCTAATAAAGGAAATTTATTTTCATTGCAATAGTGTGTTGG
AATTTTTTGTGTCTCTCACTCGGAAGGACATATGGGAGGGCAAATCATTTAAAACATCAGAATGAGTATT
TGGTTTAGAGTTTGGCAACATATGCCCATATGCTGGCTGCCATGAACAAAGGTTGGCTATAAAGAGGTCA
TCAGTATATGAAACAGCCCCCTGCTGTCCATTCCTTATTCCATAGAAAAGCCTTGACTTGAGGTTAGATT
TTTTTTATATTTTGTTTTGTGTTATTTTTTTCTTTAACATCCCTAAAATTTTCCTTACATGTTTTACTAG
CCAGATTTTTCCTCCTCTCCTGACTACTCCCAGTCATAGCTGTCCCTCTTCTCTTATGGAGATCCCGAGC
GGTGCGTTTTTATGCTTGTAGTATTGTATAATGTTTTTAAGATCCAAGCTTCTGACCTCTTCTCTTCCTC
CCACAGGGCCTCGAGACAATTGCATCGATGGTACCAGTGAAAGTCTGCAATGAATTCGAGTTGGCGCGCC
TGTCATTCTAAATCTCTCTTTCAGCCTAAAGCTTTTTCCCCGTATCCCCCCAGGTGTCTGCAGGCTCAAA
GAGCAGCGAGAAGCGTTCAGAGGAAAGCGATCCCGTGCCACCTTCCCCGTGCCCGGGCTGTCCCCGCACG
CTGCCGGCTCGGGGATGCGGGGGGAGCGCCGGACCGGAGCGGAGCCCCGGGCGGCTCGCTGCTGCCCCCT
AGCGGGGGAGGGACGTAATTACATCCCTGGGGGCTTTGGGAGGGGGCTGTCCCCGTGAGCTCCCAGGCGC
GCCTGTCATTCTAAATCTCTCTTTCAGCCTAAAGCTTTTTCCCCGTATCCCCCCAGGTGTCTGCAGGCTC
AAAGAGCAGCGAGAAGCGTTCAGAGGAAAGCGATCCCGTGCCACCTTCCCCGTGCCCGGGCTGTCCCCGC
ACGCTGCCGGCTCGGGGATGCGGGGGGAGCGCCGGACCGGAGCGGAGCCCCGGGCGGCTCGCTGCTGCCC
CCTAGCGGGGGAGGGACGTAATTACATCCCTGGGGGCTTTGGGGGGGGGCTGTCCCCGTGAGCTCCCAGG
CGCGCCAACTCGGTACCGTATCGATGTCGACGTTAACGCTAGTGATATCAACTTTGTATAGAAAAGTTGG
CTCCGAATTCGCCCTTGACAGCAGAGATCCAGTTTGGTTAATTAATTGGCTCCGGTGCCCGTCAGTGGGC
AGAGCGCACATCGCCCACAGTCCCCGAGAAGTTGTGGGGAGGGGTCGGCAATTGAACCGGTGCCTAGAGA
AGGTGGCGCGGGGTAAACTGGGAAAGTGATGTCGTGTACTGGCTCCGCCTTTTTCCCGAGGGTGGGGGAG
AACCGTATATAAGTGCAGTAGTCGCCGTGAACGTTCTTTTTCGCAACGGGTTTGCCGCCAGAACACAGGT
AAGTGCCGTGTGTGGTTCCCGCGGGCCTGGCCTCTTTACGGGTTATGGCCCTTGCGTGCCTTGAATTACT
TCCACCTGGCTGCAGTACGTGATTCTTGATCCCGAGCTTCGGGTTGGAAGTGGGTGGGAGAGTTCGAGGC
CTTGCGCTTAAGGAGCCCCTTCGCCTCGTGCTTGAGTTGAGGCCTGGCCTGGGCGCTGGGGCCGCCGCGT
GCGAATCTGGTGGCACCTTCGCGCCTGTCTCGCTGCTTTCGATAAGTCTCTAGCCATTTAAAATTTTTGA
TGACCTGCTGCGACGCTTTTTTTCTGGCAAGATAGTCTTGTAAATGCGGGCCAAGATCTGCACACTGGTA
TTTCGGTTTTTGGGGCCGCGGGCGGCGACGGGGCCCGTGCGTCCCAGCGCACATGTTCGGCGAGGCGGGG
CCTGCGAGCGCGGCCACCGAGAATCGGACGGGGGTAGTCTCAAGCTGGCCGGCCTGCTCTGGTGCCTGGC
CTCGCGCCGCCGTGTATCGCCCCGCCCTGGGCGGCAAGGCTGGCCCGGTCGGCACCAGTTGCGTGAGCGG
AAAGATGGCCGCTTCCCGGCCCTGCTGCAGGGAGCTCAAAATGGAGGACGCGGCGCTCGGGAGAGCGGGC
GGGTGAGTCACCCACACAAAGGAAAAGGGCCTTTCCGTCCTCAGCCGTCGCTTCATGTGACTCCACGGAG
TACCGGGCGCCGTCCAGGCACCTCGATTAGTTCTCGAGCTTTTGGAGTACGTCGTCTTTAGGTTGGGGGG
AGGGGTTTTATGCGATGGAGTTTCCCCACACTGAGTGGGTGGAGACTGAAGTTAGGCCAGCTTGGCACTT
GATGTAATTCTCCTTGGAATTTGCCCTTTTTGAGTTTGGATCTTGGTTCATTCTCAAGCCTCAGACAGTG
GTTCAAAGTTTTTTTCTTCCATTTCAGGTGTCGTGAGAAGGGCGAATTCGACCCAAGTTTGTACAAAAAA
GCAGGCTCGCCACCATGGTGAGCAAGGGCGAGGAGCTGTTCACCGGGGTGGTGCCCATCCTGGTCGAGCT
GGACGGCGACGTAAACGGCCACAAGTTCAGCGTGAGGGGCGAGGGCGAGGGCGATGCCACCAACGGCAAG
CTGACCCTGAAGTTCATCTGCACCACCGGCAAGCTGCCCGTGCCCTGGCCCACCCTCGTGACCACCCTGA
GCCACGGCGTGCAGTGCTTCGCCCGCTACCCCGACCACATGAAGCAGCACGACTTCTTCAAGTCCGCCAT
GCCCGAAGGCTACGTCCAGGAGCGCACCATCTTCTTCAAGGACGACGGCACCTACAAGACCCGCGCCGAG
GTGAAGTTCGAGGGCGACACCCTAGTGAACCGCATCGAGCTGAAGGGCGTCGACTTCAAGGAGGACGGCA
ACATCCTGGGGCACAAGCTGGAGTACAACTTCAACAGCCACAACATCTATATCATGGCCGTCAAGCAGAA
GAACGGCATCAAGGTGAACTTCAAGATCCGCCACAACGTGGAGGACGGCAGCGTGCAGCTCGCCGACCAC
TACCAGCAGAACACCCCCATCGGCGACGGCCCCGTGCTGCTGCCCGACAGCCACTACCTGAGCACCCAGT
CCGTGCTGAGCAAAGACCCCAACGAGAAGCGCGATCACATGGTCCTGCTGGAGTTCCGCACCGCCGCCGG
GATCACTCTCGGCATGGACGAGCTGTACAAGTAATACCACCCAGCTTTCTTGTACAAAGTGGTACGCGTG
AATTCACTCCTCAGGTGCAGGCTGCCTATCAGAAGGTGGTGGCTGGTGTGGCCAATGCCCTGGCTCACAA
ATACCACTGAGATCTTTTTCCCTCTGCCAAAAATTATGGGGACATCATGAAGCCCCTTGAGCATCTGACT
TCTGGCTAATAAAGGAAATTTATTTTCATTGCAATAGTGTGTTGGAATTTTTTGTGTCTCTCACTCGGAA
GGACATATGGGAGGGCAAATCATTTAAAACATCAGAATGAGTATTTGGTTTAGAGTTTGGCAACATATGC
CCATATGCTGGCTGCCATGAACAAAGGTTGGCTATAAAGAGGTCATCAGTATATGAAACAGCCCCCTGCT
GTCCATTCCTTATTCCATAGAAAAGCCTTGACTTGAGGTTAGATTTTTTTTATATTTTGTTTTGTGTTAT
TTTTTTCTTTAACATCCCTAAAATTTTCCTTACATGTTTTACTAGCCAGATTTTTCCTCCTCTCCTGACT
ACTCCCAGTCATAGCTGTCCCTCTTCTCTTATGGAGATCCCTCGACCTGCAGCCCAAGCTTGGCGTAATC
ATGGTCATAGCTGTTTCCTGTGTGAAATTGTTATCCGCTCACAATTCCACACAACATACGAGCCGGAAGC
ATAAAGTGTAAAGCCTGGGGTGCCTAATGAGTGAGCTAACTCACATTAATTGCGTTGCGCTCACTGCCCG
CTTTCCAGTCGGGAAACCTGTCGTGCCAGCGGATCGACAGTACTAAGCTTGGTCTAATACCCAATCTCTC
GTCTTATCCAGATGTTTTATACGCCTCTGGCCCGTGTCTCAAAATCTCTGATGTTACATTGCACAAGATA
AAATAATATCATCATGAACAATAAAACTGTCTGCTTACATAAACAGTAATACAAGGGGTGTTATGAGCCA
TATTCAACGGGAAACGTCGAGGCCGCGATTAAATTCCAACATGGATGCTGATTTATATGGGTATAAATGG
GCTCGCGATAATGTCGGGCAATCAGGTGCGACAATCTATCGCTTGTATGGGAAGCCCGATGCGCCAGAGT
TGTTTCTGAAACATGGCAAAGGTAGCGTTGCCAATGATGTTACAGATGAGATGGTCAGACTAAACTGGCT
GACGGAATTTATGCCTCTTCCGACCATCAAGCATTTTATCCGTACTCCTGATGATGCATGGTTACTCACC
ACTGCGATCCCCGGAAAAACAGCATTCCAGGTATTAGAAGAATATCCTGATTCAGGTGAAAATATTGTTG
ATGCGCTGGCAGTGTTCCTGCGCCGGTTGCATTCGATTCCTGTTTGTAATTGTCCTTTTAACAGCGATCG
CGTATTTCGTCTCGCTCAGGCGCAATCACGAATGAATAACGGTTTGGTTGATGCGAGTGATTTTGATGAC
GAGCGTAATGGCTGGCCTGTTGAACAAGTCTGGAAAGAAATGCATAAACTTTTGCCATTCTCACCGGATT
CAGTCGTCACTCATGGTGATTTCTCACTTGATAACCTTATTTTTGACGAGGGGAAATTAATAGGTTGTAT
TGATGTTGGACGAGTCGGAATCGCAGACCGATACCAGGATCTTGCCATCCTATGGAACTGCCTCGGTGAG
TTTTCTCCTTCATTACAGAAACGGCTTTTTCAAAAATATGGTATTGATAATCCTGATATGAATAAATTGC
AGTTTCATTTGATGCTCGATGAGTTTTTCTAATCAGAATTGGTTAATTGGTTGTAACACTGGCAGAGCAT
TACGCTGACTTGACGGGACGGCGCAAGCTCATGACCAAAATCCCTTAACGTGAGTTACGCGTCGTTCCAC
TGAGCGTCAGAGGTATCACTAGTATTACAGAGGTAAGTTATAACAGTCGCCTAACCC
Features (pLannotate 1.2.2; 28 found; start..end, strand, type, name):
     87..675     -  rep_origin     ori: high-copy-number ColE1/pMB1/pBR322/pUC origin of replication
    846..1706    -  CDS            AmpR: β-lactamase; bla; confers resistance to ampicillin, carbenicillin, and related antibiotics
   1707..1778    -  promoter       AmpR promoter: bla
   1857..2456    +  CDS            PuroR: puromycin N-acetyltransferase; pac from Streptomyces alboniger; confers resistance to puromycin
   2461..2541    +  CDS            HBB (fragment): HBB_PONPY - Experimental evidence at transcript level: Swiss-Prot protein existence level 2. Involved in oxygen transport from the lung to the various peripheral tissues. From Pongo pygmaeus (Bornean orangutan).
   2612..2667    +  polyA_signal   β-globin poly(A) signal: rabbit β-globin polyadenylation signal (Gil and Proudfoot, 1987)
   3646..3666    +  protein_bind   attB4: mutant version of attB; core recombination site for the Gateway® BP reaction BP Clonase™
   3734..3945    +  promoter       EF-1α core promoter: core promoter for human elongation factor EF-1α
   3946..4884    +  intron         EF-1α intron A: intron upstream of the start codon of human EF-1α
   4911..4931    +  protein_bind   attB1: mutant version of attB; core recombination site for the Gateway® BP reaction BP Clonase™
   4951..5646    +  CDS            mKate2: mKate2 is a basic (constitutively fluorescent) red fluorescent protein published in 2009, derived from Entacmaea quadricolor. It is reported to be a rapidly-maturing monomer with moderate acid sensitivity.
   5666..5690    -  protein_bind   attB2: mutant version of attB; recombination site for the Gateway® BP reaction BP Clonase™
   5838..5912    +  CDS            HBB (fragment): HBB_PONPY - Experimental evidence at transcript level: Swiss-Prot protein existence level 2. Involved in oxygen transport from the lung to the various peripheral tissues. From Pongo pygmaeus (Bornean orangutan).
   5983..6038    +  polyA_signal   β-globin poly(A) signal: rabbit β-globin polyadenylation signal (Gil and Proudfoot, 1987)
   6422..6447    +  misc_feature   SA: splice acceptor site
   7119..7139    +  protein_bind   attB4: mutant version of attB; core recombination site for the Gateway® BP reaction BP Clonase™
   7207..7418    +  promoter       EF-1α core promoter: core promoter for human elongation factor EF-1α
   7419..8357    +  intron         EF-1α intron A: intron upstream of the start codon of human EF-1α
   8384..8404    +  protein_bind   attB1: mutant version of attB; core recombination site for the Gateway® BP reaction BP Clonase™
   8415..9131    +  CDS            EBFP2: EBFP2 is a basic (constitutively fluorescent) blue fluorescent protein published in 2007, derived from Aequorea victoria. It is reported to be a rapidly-maturing monomer with moderate acid sensitivity.
   9139..9163    -  protein_bind   attB2: mutant version of attB; recombination site for the Gateway® BP reaction BP Clonase™
   9167..9247    +  CDS            HBB (fragment): HBB_PONPY - Experimental evidence at transcript level: Swiss-Prot protein existence level 2. Involved in oxygen transport from the lung to the various peripheral tissues. From Pongo pygmaeus (Bornean orangutan).
   9318..9373    +  polyA_signal   β-globin poly(A) signal: rabbit β-globin polyadenylation signal (Gil and Proudfoot, 1987)
   9756..9778    -  protein_bind   lac operator (fragment): The lac repressor binds to the lac operator to inhibit transcription in E. coli. This inhibition can be relieved by adding lactose or isopropyl-β-D-thiogalactopyranoside (IPTG). lac repressor encoded by lacI
   9782..9812    -  promoter       lac promoter: promoter for the E. coli lac operon
   9827..9848    -  protein_bind   CAP binding site: CAP binding activates transcription in the presence of cAMP. E. coli catabolite activator protein
   9861..9900    -  CDS            lacI (fragment): lac repressor; lacI; The lac repressor binds to the lac operator to inhibit transcription in E. coli. This inhibition can be relieved by adding lactose or isopropyl-β-D-thiogalactopyranoside (IPTG).
  10073..10882   +  CDS            KanR: aminoglycoside phosphotransferase; aph(3')-Ia; confers resistance to kanamycin in bacteria or G418 (Geneticin®) in eukaryotes
