[The description below was written by a language model from this plasmid's Addgene catalogue record and pLannotate feature annotations shown in this document.]
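Description:
LSB-hsa-miR-3605-3p is a mammalian expression plasmid of about 11 kb built on the Low Sensor Backbone (LSB), designed as a two-colour fluorescent sensor of microRNA activity. It is propagated in E. coli from a high-copy ColE1/pUC-type origin and carries both AmpR (β-lactamase) and KanR (aminoglycoside phosphotransferase) markers, so it is maintained under dual ampicillin and kanamycin selection. A PuroR (puromycin N-acetyltransferase) coding sequence followed by a rabbit β-globin poly(A) signal is also present for puromycin selection in mammalian cells. No dedicated promoter for it is annotated in the feature table.

The payload consists of two parallel transcription units, each driven by the human EF-1α core promoter with its intron A and terminated by a β-globin poly(A) signal. The attB4, attB1 and attB2 sites flanking the promoters and coding sequences are remnants of Gateway-style assembly. One unit expresses the red fluorescent protein mKate2, and according to the record a target site for hsa-miR-3605-3p sits in its 3' UTR. This site is not annotated separately, but there is an unannotated gap between the mKate2 cassette's attB2 site and its polyadenylation region. The second unit expresses EBFP2 without a target site and serves as an internal reference. In transfected cells, active miR-3605-3p represses mKate2, so the ratio of red to blue fluorescence reports miRNA activity independently of plasmid dose.

The catalogue's linked gene entry names MIR34C, which does not match the stated miR-3605-3p target. The depositor warns that the repeated poly(A) elements make the plasmid inherently unstable. The depositor also notes that the physical plasmid differs slightly from the deposited sequence, with short insertions flanking the puromycin coding region that do not affect selection.
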