Addgene plasmid #103470: LSB-hsa-miR-3605-3p
Purpose: Used to sense miRNA activity using fluorescence based tools. hsa-miR-3605-3p target in 3' UTR of of mKate. miRNA activity can be measured by the repression of mKate2 relative to EBFP2 fluorescent proteins . Plasmid is inherently unstable; please see Depositor Comments
Depositing lab: Ron Weiss. Depositing organization: Massachusetts Institute of Technology. Publication: A mixed antagonistic/synergistic miRNA repression model enables accurate predictions of multi-input miRNA sensor activity. Gam JJ, Babb J, Weiss R. Nat Commun. 2018 Jun 22;9(1):2430. doi: 10.1038/s41467-018-04575-0. PubMed 29934631.
Backbone
  Vector backbone: Low Sensor Backbone (LSB)
  Vector type: Mammalian Expression, Synthetic Biology
Growth in bacteria
  Bacterial resistance: Ampicillin and Kanamycin, 100 & 50 μg/mL
  Growth temperature: 30°C
  Growth strain: NEB Stable
  Copy number: High Copy
Gene/Insert
  Gene/Insert name: hsa-miR-3605-3p target
  Species: H. sapiens (human)
  Entrez Gene: MIR34C (a.k.a. MIRN34C, miRNA34C, mir-34c)
  Promoter: EF-1a
  Cloning method: Gibson Cloning
Terms and licenses: Academic/Nonprofit Terms; Industry Terms: Not Available to Industry
Depositor comments: Please note that this plasmid is inherently unstable due to a repeating poly A element. We recommend performing a diagnostic digest on multiple colonies upon receipt. The depositors would like to note the presence of several discrepancies between the depositor sequence and physical plasmid sequence. In particular, the sequences upstream and downstream of the puromycin coding region have 10 bp insertions which do not affect the ability to perform puromycin selection. The sequences for those regions within the physical plasmids are as follows: Upstream of Puro: GAATTCGACCGCCTGTCTCAAGGTGCCACC; Downstream of Puro: GCTTTGAGACTACGCGTGAATTCACTCCTC.
How to cite: LSB-hsa-miR-3605-3p was a gift from Ron Weiss (Addgene plasmid # 103470 ; http://n2t.net/addgene:103470 ; RRID:Addgene_103470)
