>Addgene plasmid #103470 | LSB-hsa-miR-3605-3p | depositor partial sequence | sequence record 195990 | hsa-miR-3605-3p target
CTAGAGGACAGGTAACACGGAGG
