>Addgene plasmid #103470 | LSB-hsa-miR-3605-3p | addgene partial sequence | sequence record 270884 | mKate2-F 5'-ACCCGCTAAGAACCTCAAGA-3'
TCAAGGAGGCCGACAAAGAGACATACGTCGAGCAGCACGAGGTGGCTGTGGCCAGATACTGCGACCTCCC
TAGCAAACTGGGGCACAAACTTAATTGAGAATTCTACCACCCAGCTTTCTTGTACAAAGTGGTACGTCTC
AAGACCAGAGGTCTCTGCTTCTGTACAGCTAGAGGACAGGTAACACGGAGGCTAGAGGACAGGTAACACG
GAGGCTAGAGGACAGGTAACACGGAGGCTAGAGGACAGGTAACACGGAGGCAACCAGAAGAGACCTGTGC
TTCACTCCTCAGGTGCAGGCTGCCTATCAGAAGGTGGTGGCTGGTGTGGCCAATGCCCTGGCTCACAAAT
ACCACTGAGATCTTTTTCCCTCTGCCAAAAATTATGGGGACATCATGAAGCCCCTTGAGCATCTGACTTC
TGGCTAATAAAGGAAATTTATTTTCATTGCAATAGTGTGTTGGAATTTTTTGTGTCTCTCACTCGGAAGG
ACATATGGGAGGGCAAATCATTTAAAACATCAGAATGAGTATTTGGTTTAGAGTTTGGCAACATATGCCC
ATATGCTGGCTGCCATGAACAAAGGTTGGCTATAAAGAGGTCATCAGTATATGAAACAGCCCCCTGCTGT
CCATTCC
